Addgene plasmid #46896: pLKO-sh-hSC
Purpose: expression of scrambled shRNA
Depositing lab: Do-Hyung Kim. Depositing organization: University of Minnesota. Publication: SH3BP4 is a negative regulator of amino acid-Rag GTPase-mTORC1 signaling. Kim YM, Stone M, Hwang TH, Kim YG, Dunlevy JR, Griffin TJ, Kim DH. Mol Cell. 2012 Jun 29;46(6):833-46. doi: 10.1016/j.molcel.2012.04.007. Epub 2012 May 9. PubMed 22575674.
Backbone
  Vector backbone: pLKO.1
  Vector type: Mammalian Expression, Lentiviral, RNAi
  Selectable markers: Puromycin
Growth in bacteria
  Bacterial resistance: Ampicillin, 100 μg/mL
  Growth temperature: 37°C
  Growth strain: Stbl3
  Copy number: Unknown
Gene/Insert
  Gene/Insert name: scrambled
  gRNA/shRNA sequence: aacgtacgcggaatacttcga
  Species: H. sapiens (human)
  Cloning method: Unknown
  Sequencing primers: 5′ LKO.1 5'
Terms and licenses: Academic/Nonprofit Terms; Industry Terms: Not Available to Industry
How to cite: pLKO-sh-hSC was a gift from Do-Hyung Kim (Addgene plasmid # 46896 ; http://n2t.net/addgene:46896 ; RRID:Addgene_46896)
