[The description below was written by a language model from this plasmid's Addgene catalogue record.]
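Description:
pLKO-sh-hSC is a lentiviral RNAi plasmid built on the pLKO.1 backbone and designed to express a scrambled short hairpin RNA in mammalian cells. It is propagated in bacteria under ampicillin selection, and the record lists a recombination-deficient strain as the host, a common choice for lentiviral plasmids because their repeated long terminal repeat sequences can be unstable. The copy number is not recorded. In mammalian cells, the vector confers puromycin resistance, which allows transduced or transfected cells to be selected and stable populations established.

The insert is a hairpin annotated simply as "scrambled", with human listed as the species, consistent with use as a control in human cell experiments. A scrambled shRNA is meant to engage the RNAi machinery without silencing any particular gene, so it provides a baseline against which gene-specific knockdown hairpins in the same backbone can be compared. The record does not state the promoter or provide a feature table. In the standard pLKO.1 design, hairpins are transcribed from a human U6 RNA polymerase III promoter, the puromycin marker is driven by a separate promoter, and both lie between lentiviral LTRs with a packaging signal, so the cassette can be packaged into viral particles when helper plasmids are supplied. These details should be regarded as general properties of the backbone rather than verified features of this clone. The cloning method is also not recorded.

The construct is typically used as a negative control for lentiviral shRNA knockdown. The associated publication concerns amino acid, Rag GTPase and mTORC1 signalling.
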