>Addgene plasmid #46896 | pLKO-sh-hSC | addgene partial sequence | sequence record 70035 | hU6-F 5'-GAGGGCCTATTTCCCATGATT-3'
GAGATAATTGGAATTAATTTGACTGTAAACACAAAGATATTAGTACAAAATACGGTGACGTAGAAAGTAA
TAATTTCTGTGGGTAGTTTGCAGTTTTAAAATTATGTTTTAAAATGGACTATCATATGCTTACCGATAAC
TTGAAAGTATTTCGATTTC
