>Addgene plasmid #46896 | pLKO-sh-hSC | addgene partial sequence | sequence record 71878 | hU6-F 5'-GAGGGCCTATTTCCCATGATT-3'
AGGCTGTTAGAGAGATAATTGGAATTAATTTGACTGTAAACACAAAGATATTAGTACAAAATACGTGACG
TAGAAAGTAATAATTTCTTGGGTAGTTTGCAGTTTTAAAATTATGTTTTAAAATGGACTATCATATGCTT
ACCGTAACTTGAAAGTATTTCGATTTCTTGGCTTTATATATCTTGTGGAAAGGACGAAACACCGGTAACG
TACGCGGAATACTTCGACTCGAGTCGAAGTATTCCGCGTACGTTTTTTTGAATTCTCGACCTCGAGACAA
ATGGCAGTATTCATCCACAATTTTAAAAGAAAAGGGGGGATTGGGGGGTACAGTGCAGGGGAAAGAATAG
TAGACATAATAGCAACAGACATACAAACTAAAGAATTACAAAAACAAATTACAAAAATTCAAAATTTTCG
GGTTTATTACAGGGACAGCAGAGATCCACTTTGGCCGCGGCTCGAGGGGGTTGGGGTTGCGCCTTTTCCA
AGGCAGCCCTGGGTTTGCGCAGGGACGCGGCTGCTCTGGGCGTGGTTCCGGGAAACGCAGCGGCGCCGAC
CCTGGGTCTCGCACATTCTTCACGTCCGTTCGCAGCGTCACCCGGATCTTCGCCGCTACCCTTGTGGGCC
CCCCGGCGACGCTTCCTGCTCCGCCCCTAAGTCGGGAAGGTTCCTTGCGGTTCGCGGCGTGCCGGACGTG
ACAAACGGAAGCCGCACGTCTCACTAGTACCCTCGCAGACGGACAGCGCCAGGGAGCAATGGCAGCGCGC
CCGACCGCGATGGGCTGTGGCCAATAGCGGCTGCTCAGCAGGGCGCGCCGAGAGCAGCGG
